Addgene plasmid #78066: FASTKD3 gRNA (BRDN0001487108)
Purpose: 3rd generation lentiviral gRNA plasmid targeting human FASTKD3
Depositing lab: John Doench & David Root. Depositing organization: Broad Institute. Publication: Optimized sgRNA design to maximize activity and minimize off-target effects of CRISPR-Cas9. Doench JG, Fusi N, Sullender M, Hegde M, Vaimberg EW, Donovan KF, Smith I, Tothova Z, Wilen C, Orchard R, Virgin HW, Listgarten J, Root DE. Nat Biotechnol. 2016 Jan 18. doi: 10.1038/nbt.3437. PubMed 26780180.
Backbone
  Vector backbone: lentiGuide-Puro
  Backbone manufacturer: Zhang Lab (Addgene plasmid # 52963)
  Vector type: Mammalian Expression, Lentiviral, CRISPR
  Selectable markers: Puromycin
Growth in bacteria
  Bacterial resistance: Ampicillin, 100 μg/mL
  Growth temperature: 37°C
  Growth strain: DH5alpha
  Copy number: High Copy
Gene/Insert
  Gene/Insert name: FASTKD3 (alt names: FASTKD3; NM_024091.3)
  gRNA/shRNA sequence: TCAGATACTTGAGAGAACAC
  Species: H. sapiens (human)
  Entrez Gene: FASTKD3 (a.k.a. MGC5297, FLJ23274, MGC142123)
  Promoter: hU6
  Cloning method: Unknown
  Sequencing primers: 5′ U6-F; 3′ pS2-R
Terms and licenses: Academic/Nonprofit Terms; Industry Terms: Not Available to Industry
Depositor comments: The gRNA was designed to target the following Genbank reference sequence(s): NM_024091.3. Note that this plasmid does NOT contain Cas9. It should be used in conjunction with lentiCas9-Blast (Addgene #52962) or otherwise with cell lines already expressing Cas9. Browse the full kinome gRNA library at http://www.addgene.org/pooled-library/broadgpp-human-kinome/ or visit http://www.broadinstitute.org/rnai/public/ for detailed protocols and information.
How to cite: FASTKD3 gRNA (BRDN0001487108) was a gift from John Doench & David Root (Addgene plasmid # 78066 ; http://n2t.net/addgene:78066 ; RRID:Addgene_78066)
