[The description below was written by a language model from this plasmid's Addgene catalogue record and pLannotate feature annotations shown in this document.]
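Description:
FASTKD3 gRNA (BRDN0001487108) is a third-generation lentiviral CRISPR guide plasmid built on the lentiGuide-Puro backbone, carrying a single guide RNA designed against human FASTKD3 (reference transcript NM_024091.3). It comes from a set of individually cloned guides associated with a human kinome gRNA library. In bacteria the roughly 8.3 kb plasmid is maintained at high copy through a ColE1/pUC-type origin and selected with ampicillin via the β-lactamase gene. An f1 origin, an SV40 origin and poly(A) signal, and remnants of lac and phage promoter elements are also present in the backbone.

The lentiviral cassette begins with an RSV promoter fused to a truncated HIV-1 5' LTR, which makes genomic RNA production Tat-independent. This is followed by the Ψ packaging signal with a partial gag sequence and the Rev response element for Rev-dependent nuclear export. It ends in a ΔU3 self-inactivating 3' LTR. Within this unit, a human U6 RNA polymerase III promoter drives the FASTKD3-specific spacer joined to the Streptococcus pyogenes Cas9 guide scaffold. A cPPT/CTS element, which aids nuclear import of the viral genome, lies downstream of the guide cassette. An EF-1α core promoter with its intron A then expresses puromycin N-acetyltransferase, allowing puromycin selection of transduced mammalian cells, and a WPRE enhances transcript expression.

The plasmid does not encode Cas9, so it is meant to be used with a separate Cas9 lentiviral vector or in cells that already express Cas9. In that setting it directs cleavage and knockout of FASTKD3 after viral packaging and transduction.
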