Features (pLannotate 1.2.2; 29 found; start..end, strand, type, name):
     14..80      +  CDS            small t antigen (fragment): SV40 (simian virus 40) small t antigen
    106..317     +  promoter       EF-1α core promoter: core promoter for human elongation factor EF-1α
    318..1256    +  intron         EF-1α intron A: intron upstream of the start codon of human EF-1α
   1278..1877    +  CDS            PuroR (fragment): puromycin N-acetyltransferase; pac from Streptomyces; confers resistance to puromycin
   1893..2481    +  misc_feature   WPRE: woodchuck hepatitis virus posttranscriptional regulatory element
   2532..2551    +  misc_feature   cPPT/CTS (fragment): central polypurine tract and central termination sequence of HIV-1
   2553..2786    +  LTR            3' LTR (ΔU3): self-inactivating 3' long terminal repeat (LTR) from HIV-1
   2864..2985    +  polyA_signal   SV40 poly(A) signal: SV40 polyadenylation signal
   3025..3160    +  rep_origin     SV40 ori: SV40 origin of replication
   3181..3199    -  promoter       T7 promoter: promoter for bacteriophage T7 RNA polymerase
   3207..3362    +  CDS            lacZα (fragment): LacZα fragment of β-galactosidase; lacZ fragment
   3367..3795    +  rep_origin     f1 ori (sequence partly withheld): f1 bacteriophage origin of replication; arrow indicates direction of (+) strand synthesis
   3848..3952    +  promoter       AmpR promoter: bla
   3953..4813    +  CDS            AmpR: β-lactamase; bla; confers resistance to ampicillin, carbenicillin, and related antibiotics
   4984..5572    +  rep_origin     ori: high-copy-number ColE1/pMB1/pBR322/pUC origin of replication
   5755..5847    +  CDS            lacI (fragment): lac repressor; lacI; The lac repressor binds to the lac operator to inhibit transcription in E. coli. This inhibition can be relieved by adding lactose or isopropyl-β-D-thiogalactopyranoside (IPTG).
   5860..5881    +  protein_bind   CAP binding site: CAP binding activates transcription in the presence of cAMP. E. coli catabolite activator protein
   5896..5926    +  promoter       lac promoter: promoter for the E. coli lac operon
   5934..5950    +  protein_bind   lac operator: The lac repressor binds to the lac operator to inhibit transcription in E. coli. This inhibition can be relieved by adding lactose or isopropyl-β-D-thiogalactopyranoside (IPTG). lac repressor encoded by lacI
   5995..6013    +  promoter       T3 promoter: promoter for bacteriophage T3 RNA polymerase
   6041..6267    +  promoter       RSV promoter: Rous sarcoma virus enhancer/promoter
   6268..6448    +  LTR            5' LTR (truncated): truncated 5' long terminal repeat (LTR) from HIV-1
   6495..6620    +  misc_feature   HIV-1 Ψ: packaging signal of human immunodeficiency virus type 1
   6604..6967    +  CDS            HIV-1 gag (fragment): gag protein from human immunodeficiency virus 1; gag
   7113..7346    +  misc_feature   RRE: The Rev response element (RRE) of HIV-1 allows for Rev-dependent mRNA export from the nucleus to the cytoplasm.
   7723..7749    +  CDS            Rev (fragment): human immunodeficiency virus 1 (HIV-1) Rev protein; rev; enhances nuclear export of unspliced and incompletely spliced viral mRNAs
   7753..7993    +  promoter       U6 promoter: RNA polymerase III promoter for human U6 snRNA
   8023..8098    +  misc_RNA       gRNA scaffold: guide RNA scaffold for the Streptococcus pyogenes CRISPR/Cas9 system
   8154..8271    +  misc_feature   cPPT/CTS: central polypurine tract and central termination sequence of HIV-1
>Addgene plasmid #78066 | FASTKD3 gRNA (BRDN0001487108) | addgene full sequence | sequence record 188922 | Addgene Assembled Sequence
CCCGGGTGCAAAGATGGATAAAGTTTTAAACAGAGAGGAATCTTTGCAGCTAATGGACCTTCTAGGTCTT
GAAAGGAGTGGGAATTGGCTCCGGTGCCCGTCAGTGGGCAGAGCGCACATCGCCCACAGTCCCCGAGAAG
TTGGGGGGAGGGGTCGGCAATTGATCCGGTGCCTAGAGAAGGTGGCGCGGGGTAAACTGGGAAAGTGATG
TCGTGTACTGGCTCCGCCTTTTTCCCGAGGGTGGGGGAGAACCGTATATAAGTGCAGTAGTCGCCGTGAA
CGTTCTTTTTCGCAACGGGTTTGCCGCCAGAACACAGGTAAGTGCCGTGTGTGGTTCCCGCGGGCCTGGC
CTCTTTACGGGTTATGGCCCTTGCGTGCCTTGAATTACTTCCACCTGGCTGCAGTACGTGATTCTTGATC
CCGAGCTTCGGGTTGGAAGTGGGTGGGAGAGTTCGAGGCCTTGCGCTTAAGGAGCCCCTTCGCCTCGTGC
TTGAGTTGAGGCCTGGCCTGGGCGCTGGGGCCGCCGCGTGCGAATCTGGTGGCACCTTCGCGCCTGTCTC
GCTGCTTTCGATAAGTCTCTAGCCATTTAAAATTTTTGATGACCTGCTGCGACGCTTTTTTTCTGGCAAG
ATAGTCTTGTAAATGCGGGCCAAGATCTGCACACTGGTATTTCGGTTTTTGGGGCCGCGGGCGGCGACGG
GGCCCGTGCGTCCCAGCGCACATGTTCGGCGAGGCGGGGCCTGCGAGCGCGGCCACCGAGAATCGGACGG
GGGTAGTCTCAAGCTGGCCGGCCTGCTCTGGTGCCTGGCCTCGCGCCGCCGTGTATCGCCCCGCCCTGGG
CGGCAAGGCTGGCCCGGTCGGCACCAGTTGCGTGAGCGGAAAGATGGCCGCTTCCCGGCCCTGCTGCAGG
GAGCTCAAAATGGAGGACGCGGCGCTCGGGAGAGCGGGCGGGTGAGTCACCCACACAAAGGAAAAGGGCC
TTTCCGTCCTCAGCCGTCGCTTCATGTGACTCCACGGAGTACCGGGCGCCGTCCAGGCACCTCGATTAGT
TCTCGAGCTTTTGGAGTACGTCGTCTTTAGGTTGGGGGGAGGGGTTTTATGCGATGGAGTTTCCCCACAC
TGAGTGGGTGGAGACTGAAGTTAGGCCAGCTTGGCACTTGATGTAATTCTCCTTGGAATTTGCCCTTTTT
GAGTTTGGATCTTGGTTCATTCTCAAGCCTCAGACAGTGGTTCAAAGTTTTTTTCTTCCATTTCAGGTGT
CGTGACGTACGGCCACCATGACCGAGTACAAGCCCACGGTGCGCCTCGCCACCCGCGACGACGTCCCCAG
GGCCGTACGCACCCTCGCCGCCGCGTTCGCCGACTACCCCGCCACGCGCCACACCGTCGATCCGGACCGC
CACATCGAGCGGGTCACCGAGCTGCAAGAACTCTTCCTCACGCGCGTCGGGCTCGACATCGGCAAGGTGT
GGGTCGCGGACGACGGCGCCGCCGTGGCGGTCTGGACCACGCCGGAGAGCGTCGAAGCGGGGGCGGTGTT
CGCCGAGATCGGCCCGCGCATGGCCGAGTTGAGCGGTTCCCGGCTGGCCGCGCAGCAACAGATGGAAGGC
CTCCTGGCGCCGCACCGGCCCAAGGAGCCCGCGTGGTTCCTGGCCACCGTCGGAGTCTCGCCCGACCACC
AGGGCAAGGGTCTGGGCAGCGCCGTCGTGCTCCCCGGAGTGGAGGCGGCCGAGCGCGCCGGGGTGCCCGC
CTTCCTGGAGACCTCCGCGCCCCGCAACCTCCCCTTCTACGAGCGGCTCGGCTTCACCGTCACCGCCGAC
GTCGAGGTGCCCGAAGGACCGCGCACCTGGTGCATGACCCGCAAGCCCGGTGCCTGAACGCGTTAAGTCG
ACAATCAACCTCTGGATTACAAAATTTGTGAAAGATTGACTGGTATTCTTAACTATGTTGCTCCTTTTAC
GCTATGTGGATACGCTGCTTTAATGCCTTTGTATCATGCTATTGCTTCCCGTATGGCTTTCATTTTCTCC
TCCTTGTATAAATCCTGGTTGCTGTCTCTTTATGAGGAGTTGTGGCCCGTTGTCAGGCAACGTGGCGTGG
TGTGCACTGTGTTTGCTGACGCAACCCCCACTGGTTGGGGCATTGCCACCACCTGTCAGCTCCTTTCCGG
GACTTTCGCTTTCCCCCTCCCTATTGCCACGGCGGAACTCATCGCCGCCTGCCTTGCCCGCTGCTGGACA
GGGGCTCGGCTGTTGGGCACTGACAATTCCGTGGTGTTGTCGGGGAAATCATCGTCCTTTCCTTGGCTGC
TCGCCTGTGTTGCCACCTGGATTCTGCGCGGGACGTCCTTCTGCTACGTCCCTTCGGCCCTCAATCCAGC
GGACCTTCCTTCCCGCGGCCTGCTGCCGGCTCTGCGGCCTCTTCCGCGTCTTCGCCTTCGCCCTCAGACG
AGTCGGATCTCCCTTTGGGCCGCCTCCCCGCGTCGACTTTAAGACCAATGACTTACAAGGCAGCTGTAGA
TCTTAGCCACTTTTTAAAAGAAAAGGGGGGACTGGAAGGGCTAATTCACTCCCAACGAAGACAAGATCTG
CTTTTTGCTTGTACTGGGTCTCTCTGGTTAGACCAGATCTGAGCCTGGGAGCTCTCTGGCTAACTAGGGA
ACCCACTGCTTAAGCCTCAATAAAGCTTGCCTTGAGTGCTTCAAGTAGTGTGTGCCCGTCTGTTGTGTGA
CTCTGGTAACTAGAGATCCCTCAGACCCTTTTAGTCAGTGTGGAAAATCTCTAGCAGTACGTATAGTAGT
TCATGTCATCTTATTATTCAGTATTTATAACTTGCAAAGAAATGAATATCAGAGAGTGAGAGGAACTTGT
TTATTGCAGCTTATAATGGTTACAAATAAAGCAATAGCATCACAAATTTCACAAATAAAGCATTTTTTTC
ACTGCATTCTAGTTGTGGTTTGTCCAAACTCATCAATGTATCTTATCATGTCTGGCTCTAGCTATCCCGC
CCCTAACTCCGCCCATCCCGCCCCTAACTCCGCCCAGTTCCGCCCATTCTCCGCCCCATGGCTGACTAAT
TTTTTTTATTTATGCAGAGGCCGAGGCCGCCTCGGCCTCTGAGCTATTCCAGAAGTAGTGAGGAGGCTTT
TTTGGAGGCCTAGGGACGTACCCAATTCGCCCTATAGTGAGTCGTATTACGCGCGCTCACTGGCCGTCGT
TTTACAACGTCGTGACTGGGAAAACCCTGGCGTTACCCAACTTAATCGCCTTGCAGCACATCCCCCTTTC
GCCAGCTGGCGTAATAGCGAAGAGGCCCGCACCGATCGCCCTTCCCAACAGTTGCGCAGCCTGAATGGCG
AATGGG
[124 nt withheld, positions 3367-3490]
C
[91 nt withheld, positions 3492-3582]
A
[49 nt withheld, positions 3584-3632]
CCTTTGACGTTGGAGTCCACGTTCTTT
[37 nt withheld, positions 3660-3696]
ACCCTATCTCGGTCTATTCTTTTGATTTATAAGGGATTTTGCCGATTTCGGCCTATTGGTTAAAAAATGA
GCTGATTTAACAAAAATTTAACGCGAATTTTAACAAAATATTAACGCTTACAATTTAGGTGGCACTTTTC
GGGGAAATGTGCGCGGAACCCCTATTTGTTTATTTTTCTAAATACATTCAAATATGTATCCGCTCATGAG
ACAATAACCCTGATAAATGCTTCAATAATATTGAAAAAGGAAGAGTATGAGTATTCAACATTTCCGTGTC
GCCCTTATTCCCTTTTTTGCGGCATTTTGCCTTCCTGTTTTTGCTCACCCAGAAACGCTGGTGAAAGTAA
AAGATGCTGAAGATCAGTTGGGTGCACGAGTGGGTTACATCGAACTGGATCTCAACAGCGGTAAGATCCT
TGAGAGTTTTCGCCCCGAAGAACGTTTTCCAATGATGAGCACTTTTAAAGTTCTGCTATGTGGCGCGGTA
TTATCCCGTATTGACGCCGGGCAAGAGCAACTCGGTCGCCGCATACACTATTCTCAGAATGACTTGGTTG
AGTACTCACCAGTCACAGAAAAGCATCTTACGGATGGCATGACAGTAAGAGAATTATGCAGTGCTGCCAT
AACCATGAGTGATAACACTGCGGCCAACTTACTTCTGACAACGATCGGAGGACCGAAGGAGCTAACCGCT
TTTTTGCACAACATGGGGGATCATGTAACTCGCCTTGATCGTTGGGAACCGGAGCTGAATGAAGCCATAC
CAAACGACGAGCGTGACACCACGATGCCTGTAGCAATGGCAACAACGTTGCGCAAACTATTAACTGGCGA
ACTACTTACTCTAGCTTCCCGGCAACAATTAATAGACTGGATGGAGGCGGATAAAGTTGCAGGACCACTT
CTGCGCTCGGCCCTTCCGGCTGGCTGGTTTATTGCTGATAAATCTGGAGCCGGTGAGCGTGGGTCTCGCG
GTATCATTGCAGCACTGGGGCCAGATGGTAAGCCCTCCCGTATCGTAGTTATCTACACGACGGGGAGTCA
GGCAACTATGGATGAACGAAATAGACAGATCGCTGAGATAGGTGCCTCACTGATTAAGCATTGGTAACTG
TCAGACCAAGTTTACTCATATATACTTTAGATTGATTTAAAACTTCATTTTTAATTTAAAAGGATCTAGG
TGAAGATCCTTTTTGATAATCTCATGACCAAAATCCCTTAACGTGAGTTTTCGTTCCACTGAGCGTCAGA
CCCCGTAGAAAAGATCAAAGGATCTTCTTGAGATCCTTTTTTTCTGCGCGTAATCTGCTGCTTGCAAACA
AAAAAACCACCGCTACCAGCGGTGGTTTGTTTGCCGGATCAAGAGCTACCAACTCTTTTTCCGAAGGTAA
CTGGCTTCAGCAGAGCGCAGATACCAAATACTGTTCTTCTAGTGTAGCCGTAGTTAGGCCACCACTTCAA
GAACTCTGTAGCACCGCCTACATACCTCGCTCTGCTAATCCTGTTACCAGTGGCTGCTGCCAGTGGCGAT
AAGTCGTGTCTTACCGGGTTGGACTCAAGACGATAGTTACCGGATAAGGCGCAGCGGTCGGGCTGAACGG
GGGGTTCGTGCACACAGCCCAGCTTGGAGCGAACGACCTACACCGAACTGAGATACCTACAGCGTGAGCT
ATGAGAAAGCGCCACGCTTCCCGAAGGGAGAAAGGCGGACAGGTATCCGGTAAGCGGCAGGGTCGGAACA
GGAGAGCGCACGAGGGAGCTTCCAGGGGGAAACGCCTGGTATCTTTATAGTCCTGTCGGGTTTCGCCACC
TCTGACTTGAGCGTCGATTTTTGTGATGCTCGTCAGGGGGGCGGAGCCTATGGAAAAACGCCAGCAACGC
GGCCTTTTTACGGTTCCTGGCCTTTTGCTGGCCTTTTGCTCACATGTTCTTTCCTGCGTTATCCCCTGAT
TCTGTGGATAACCGTATTACCGCCTTTGAGTGAGCTGATACCGCTCGCCGCAGCCGAACGACCGAGCGCA
GCGAGTCAGTGAGCGAGGAAGCGGAAGAGCGCCCAATACGCAAACCGCCTCTCCCCGCGCGTTGGCCGAT
TCATTAATGCAGCTGGCACGACAGGTTTCCCGACTGGAAAGCGGGCAGTGAGCGCAACGCAATTAATGTG
AGTTAGCTCACTCATTAGGCACCCCAGGCTTTACACTTTATGCTTCCGGCTCGTATGTTGTGTGGAATTG
TGAGCGGATAACAATTTCACACAGGAAACAGCTATGACCATGATTACGCCAAGCGCGCAATTAACCCTCA
CTAAAGGGAACAAAAGCTGGAGCTGCAAGCTTAATGTAGTCTTATGCAATACTCTTGTAGTCTTGCAACA
TGGTAACGATGAGTTAGCAACATGCCTTACAAGGAGAGAAAAAGCACCGTGCATGCCGATTGGTGGAAGT
AAGGTGGTACGATCGTGCCTTATTAGGAAGGCAACAGACGGGTCTGACATGGATTGGACGAACCACTGAA
TTGCCGCATTGCAGAGATATTGTATTTAAGTGCCTAGCTCGATACATAAACGGGTCTCTCTGGTTAGACC
AGATCTGAGCCTGGGAGCTCTCTGGCTAACTAGGGAACCCACTGCTTAAGCCTCAATAAAGCTTGCCTTG
AGTGCTTCAAGTAGTGTGTGCCCGTCTGTTGTGTGACTCTGGTAACTAGAGATCCCTCAGACCCTTTTAG
TCAGTGTGGAAAATCTCTAGCAGTGGCGCCCGAACAGGGACTTGAAAGCGAAAGGGAAACCAGAGGAGCT
CTCTCGACGCAGGACTCGGCTTGCTGAAGCGCGCACGGCAAGAGGCGAGGGGCGGCGACTGGTGAGTACG
CCAAAAATTTTGACTAGCGGAGGCTAGAAGGAGAGAGATGGGTGCGAGAGCGTCAGTATTAAGCGGGGGA
GAATTAGATCGCGATGGGAAAAAATTCGGTTAAGGCCAGGGGGAAAGAAAAAATATAAATTAAAACATAT
AGTATGGGCAAGCAGGGAGCTAGAACGATTCGCAGTTAATCCTGGCCTGTTAGAAACATCAGAAGGCTGT
AGACAAATACTGGGACAGCTACAACCATCCCTTCAGACAGGATCAGAAGAACTTAGATCATTATATAATA
CAGTAGCAACCCTCTATTGTGTGCATCAAAGGATAGAGATAAAAGACACCAAGGAAGCTTTAGACAAGAT
AGAGGAAGAGCAAAACAAAAGTAAGACCACCGCACAGCAAGCGGCCGCTGATCTTCAGACCTGGAGGAGG
AGATATGAGGGACAATTGGAGAAGTGAATTATATAAATATAAAGTAGTAAAAATTGAACCATTAGGAGTA
GCACCCACCAAGGCAAAGAGAAGAGTGGTGCAGAGAGAAAAAAGAGCAGTGGGAATAGGAGCTTTGTTCC
TTGGGTTCTTGGGAGCAGCAGGAAGCACTATGGGCGCAGCGTCAATGACGCTGACGGTACAGGCCAGACA
ATTATTGTCTGGTATAGTGCAGCAGCAGAACAATTTGCTGAGGGCTATTGAGGCGCAACAGCATCTGTTG
CAACTCACAGTCTGGGGCATCAAGCAGCTCCAGGCAAGAATCCTGGCTGTGGAAAGATACCTAAAGGATC
AACAGCTCCTGGGGATTTGGGGTTGCTCTGGAAAACTCATTTGCACCACTGCTGTGCCTTGGAATGCTAG
TTGGAGTAATAAATCTCTGGAACAGATTTGGAATCACACGACCTGGATGGAGTGGGACAGAGAAATTAAC
AATTACACAAGCTTAATACACTCCTTAATTGAAGAATCGCAAAACCAGCAAGAAAAGAATGAACAAGAAT
TATTGGAATTAGATAAATGGGCAAGTTTGTGGAATTGGTTTAACATAACAAATTGGCTGTGGTATATAAA
ATTATTCATAATGATAGTAGGAGGCTTGGTAGGTTTAAGAATAGTTTTTGCTGTACTTTCTATAGTGAAT
AGAGTTAGGCAGGGATATTCACCATTATCGTTTCAGACCCACCTCCCAACCCCGAGGGGACCCAGAGAGG
GCCTATTTCCCATGATTCCTTCATATTTGCATATACGATACAAGGCTGTTAGAGAGATAATTAGAATTAA
TTTGACTGTAAACACAAAGATATTAGTACAAAATACGTGACGTAGAAAGTAATAATTTCTTGGGTAGTTT
GCAGTTTTAAAATTATGTTTTAAAATGGACTATCATATGCTTACCGTAACTTGAAAGTATTTCGATTTCT
TGGCTTTATATATCTTGTGGAAAGGACGAAACACCGTCAGATACTTGAGAGAACACGTTTTAGAGCTAGA
AATAGCAAGTTAAAATAAGGCTAGTCCGTTATCAACTTGAAAAAGTGGCACCGAGTCGGTGCTTTTTTAA
GCTTGGCGTAACTAGATCTTGAGACAAATGGCAGTATTCATCCACAATTTTAAAAGAAAAGGGGGGATTG
GGGGGTACAGTGCAGGGGAAAGAATAGTAGACATAATAGCAACAGACATACAAACTAAAGAATTACAAAA
ACAAATTACAAAAATTCAAAATTTTCGGGTTTATTACAGGGACAGCAGAGATCCACTTTGGCGCCGGCTC
GAGGGGG
