>Addgene plasmid #78066 | FASTKD3 gRNA (BRDN0001487108) | depositor partial sequence | sequence record 145525 | Target Sequence
TCAGATACTTGAGAGAACAC
