>Addgene plasmid #78066 | FASTKD3 gRNA (BRDN0001487108) | addgene partial sequence | sequence record 188921 | hU6-F
TAGAAAGTAATAATTTCTTGGGTAGTTTGCAGTTTTAAAATTATGTTTTAAAATGGACTATCATATGCTT
ACCGTAACTTGAAAGTATTTCGATTTCTTGGCTTTATATATCTTGTGGAAAGGACGAAACACCGTCAGAT
ACTTGAGAGAACACGTTTTAGAGCTAGAAATAGCAAGTTAAAATAAGGCTAGTCCGTTATCAACTTGAAA
AAGTGGCACCGAGTCGGTGCTTTTTTAAGCTTGGCGTAACTAGATCTTGAGACAAATGGCAGTATTCATC
CACAATTTTAAAAGAAAAGGGGGGATTGGGGGGTACAGTGCAGGGGAAAGAATAGTAGACATAATAGCAA
CAGACATACAAACTAAAGAATTACAAAAACAAATTACAAAAATTCAAAATTTTCGGGTTTATTACAGGGA
CAGCAGAGATCCACTTTGGCGCCGGCTCGAGGGGGCCCGGGTGCAAAGATGGATAAAGTTTTAAACAGAG
AGGAATCTTTGCAGCTAATGGACCTTCTAGGTCTTGAAAGGAGTGGGAATTGGCTCCGGTGCCCGTCAGT
GGGCAGAGCG
